>Addgene plasmid #113955 | pCEP4-HA-Flag-natT1R2 FS1 | depositor full sequence | sequence record 215169 | pCEP4-HA-Flag-natT1R2 FS1 sequence 12945 bps
GCCGGCAAGGCCGGATCCAGACATGATAAGATACATTGATGAGTTTGGACAAACCACAACTAGAATGCAG
TGAAAAAAATGCTTTATTTGTGAAATTTGTGATGCTATTGCTTTATTTGTAACCATTATAAGCTGCAATA
AACAAGTTAACAACAACAATTGCATTCATTTTATGTTTCAGGTTCAGGGGGAGGTGGGGAGGTTTTTTAA
AGCAAGTAAAACCTCTACAAATGTGGTATGGCTGATTATGATCCGGCTGCCTCGCGCGTTTCGGTGATGA
CGGTGAAAACCTCTGACACATGCAGCTCCCGGAGACGGTCACAGCTTGTCTGTAAGCGGATGCCGGGAGC
AGACAAGCCCGTCAGGGCGCGTCAGCGGGTGTTGGCGGGTGTCGGGGCGCAGCCATGACCGGTCGACTCT
AGAGCCCCGCCGCCGGACGAACTAAACCTGACTACGGCATCTCTGCCCCTTCTTCGCTGGTACGAGGAGC
GCTTTTGTTTTGTATTCGGGGCAGTGCATGTAATCCCTTCAGTTGGTTGGTACAACTTGCCAACTGGGCC
CTGTTCCACATGTGACACGGGGGGGGACCAAACACAAAGGGGTTCTCTGACTGTAGTTGACATCCTTATA
AATGGATGTGCACATTTGCCAACACTGAGTGGCTTTCATCCTGGAGCAGACTTTGCATGCTGTGGACTGC
AACACAACATTGCCTTTATGTGTAACTCTTGGCTGAAGCTCTTACACCAATGCTGGGGGACATGTACCTC
CCAGGGGCCCAGGAAGACTACGGGAGGCTACACCAACGTCAATCAGAGGGGCCTGTGTAGCTACCGATAA
GCGGACCCTCAAGAGGGCATTAGCAATAGTGTTTATAAGGCCCCCTTGTTAACCCTAAACGGGTAGCATA
TGCTTCCCGGGTAGTAGTATATACTATCCAGACTAACCCTAATTCAATAGCATATGTTACCCAACGGGAA
GCATATGCTATCGAATTAGGGTTAGTAAAAGGGTCCTAAGGAACAGCGATATCTCCCACCCCATGAGCTG
TCACGGTTTTATTTACATGGGGTCAGGATTCCACGAGGGTAGTGAACCATTTTAGTCACAAGGGCAGTGG
CTGAAGATCAAGGAGCGGGCAGTGAACTCTCCTGAATCTTCGCCTGCTTCTTCATTCTCCTTCGTTTAGC
TAATAGAATAACTGCTGAGTTGTGAACAGTAAGGTGTATGTGAGGTGCTCGAAAACAAGGTTTCAGGTGA
CGCCCCCAGAATAAAATTTGGACGGGGGGTTCAGTGGTGGCATTGTGCTATGACACCAATATAACCCTCA
CAAACCCCTTGGGCAATAAATACTAGTGTAGGAATGAAACATTCTGAATATCTTTAACAATAGAAATCCA
TGGGGTGGGGACAAGCCGTAAAGACTGGATGTCCATCTCACACGAATTTATGGCTATGGGCAACACATAA
TCCTAGTGCAATATGATACTGGGGTTATTAAGATGTGTCCCAGGCAGGGACCAAGACAGGTGAACCATGT
TGTTACACTCTATTTGTAACAAGGGGAAAGAGAGTGGACGCCGACAGCAGCGGACTCCACTGGTTGTCTC
TAACACCCCCGAAAATTAAACGGGGCTCCACGCCAATGGGGCCCATAAACAAAGACAAGTGGCCACTCTT
TTTTTTGAAATTGTGGAGTGGGGGCACGCGTCAGCCCCCACACGCCGCCCTGCGGTTTTGGACTGTAAAA
TAAGGGTGTAATAACTTGGCTGATTGTAACCCCGCTAACCACTGCGGTCAAACCACTTGCCCACAAAACC
ACTAATGGCACCCCGGGGAATACCTGCATAAGTAGGTGGGCGGGCCAAGATAGGGGCGCGATTGCTGCGA
TCTGGAGGACAAATTACACACACTTGCGCCTGAGCGCCAAGCACAGGGTTGTTGGTCCTCATATTCACGA
GGTCGCTGAGAGCACGGTGGGCTAATGTTGCCATGGGTAGCATATACTACCCAAATATCTGGATAGCATA
TGCTATCCTAATCTATATCTGGGTAGCATAGGCTATCCTAATCTATATCTGGGTAGCATATGCTATCCTA
ATCTATATCTGGGTAGTATATGCTATCCTAATTTATATCTGGGTAGCATAGGCTATCCTAATCTATATCT
GGGTAGCATATGCTATCCTAATCTATATCTGGGTAGTATATGCTATCCTAATCTGTATCCGGGTAGCATA
TGCTATCCTAATAGAGATTAGGGTAGTATATGCTATCCTAATTTATATCTGGGTAGCATATACTACCCAA
ATATCTGGATAGCATATGCTATCCTAATCTATATCTGGGTAGCATATGCTATCCTAATCTATATCTGGGT
AGCATAGGCTATCCTAATCTATATCTGGGTAGCATATGCTATCCTAATCTATATCTGGGTAGTATATGCT
ATCCTAATTTATATCTGGGTAGCATAGGCTATCCTAATCTATATCTGGGTAGCATATGCTATCCTAATCT
ATATCTGGGTAGTATATGCTATCCTAATCTGTATCCGGGTAGCATATGCTATCCTCATGCATATACAGTC
AGCATATGATACCCAGTAGTAGAGTGGGAGTGCTATCCTTTGCATATGCCGCCACCTCCCAAGGGGGCGT
GAATTTTCGCTGCTTGTCCTTTTCCTGCATGCTGGTTGCTCCCATTCTTAGGTGAATTTAAGGAGGCCAG
GCTAAAGCCGTCGCATGTCTGATTGCTCACCAGGTAAATGTCGCTAATGTTTTCCAACGCGAGAAGGTGT
TGAGCGCGGAGCTGAGTGACGTGACAACATGGGTATGCCCAATTGCCCCATGTTGGGAGGACGAAAATGG
TGACAAGACAGATGGCCAGAAATACACCAACAGCACGCATGATGTCTACTGGGGATTTATTCTTTAGTGC
GGGGGAATACACGGCTTTTAATACGATTGAGGGCGTCTCCTAACAAGTTACATCACTCCTGCCCTTCCTC
ACCCTCATCTCCATCACCTCCTTCATCTCCGTCATCTCCGTCATCACCCTCCGCGGCAGCCCCTTCCACC
ATAGGTGGAAACCAGGGAGGCAAATCTACTCCATCGTCAAAGCTGCACACAGTCACCCTGATATTGCAGG
TAGGAGCGGGCTTTGTCATAACAAGGTCCTTAATCGCATCCTTCAAAACCTCAGCAAATATATGAGTTTG
TAAAAAGACCATGAAATAACAGACAATGGACTCCCTTAGCGGGCCAGGTTGTGGGCCGGGTCCAGGGGCC
ATTCCAAAGGGGAGACGACTCAATGGTGTAAGACGACATTGTGGAATAGCAAGGGCAGTTCCTCGCCTTA
GGTTGTAAAGGGAGGTCTTACTACCTCCATATACGAACACACCGGCGACCCAAGTTCCTTCGTCGGTAGT
CCTTTCTACGTGACTCCTAGCCAGGAGAGCTCTTAAACCTTCTGCAATGTTCTCAAATTTCGGGTTGGAA
CCTCCTTGACCACGATGCTTTCCAAACCACCCTCCTTTTTTGCGCCTGCCTCCATCACCCTGACCCCGGG
GTCCAGTGCTTGGGCCTTCTCCTGGGTCATCTGCGGGGCCCTGCTCTATCGCTCCCGGGGGCACGTCAGG
CTCACCATCTGGGCCACCTTCTTGGTGGTATTCAAAATAATCGGCTTCCCCTACAGGGTGGAAAAATGGC
CTTCTACCTGGAGGGGGCCTGCGCGGTGGAGACCCGGATGATGATGACTGACTACTGGGACTCCTGGGCC
TCTTTTCTCCACGTCCACGACCTCTCCCCCTGGCTCTTTCACGACTTCCCCCCCTGGCTCTTTCACGTCC
TCTACCCCGGCGGCCTCCACTACCTCCTCGACCCCGGCCTCCACTACCTCCTCGACCCCGGCCTCCACTG
CCTCCTCGACCCCGGCCTCCACCTCCTGCTCCTGCCCCTCCTGCTCCTGCCCCTCCTCCTGCTCCTGCCC
CTCCTGCCCCTCCTGCTCCTGCCCCTCCTGCCCCTCCTGCTCCTGCCCCTCCTGCCCCTCCTGCTCCTGC
CCCTCCTGCCCCTCCTCCTGCTCCTGCCCCTCCTGCCCCTCCTCCTGCTCCTGCCCCTCCTGCCCCTCCT
GCTCCTGCCCCTCCTGCCCCTCCTGCTCCTGCCCCTCCTGCCCCTCCTGCTCCTGCCCCTCCTGCTCCTG
CCCCTCCTGCTCCTGCCCCTCCTGCTCCTGCCCCTCCTGCCCCTCCTGCCCCTCCTCCTGCTCCTGCCCC
TCCTGCTCCTGCCCCTCCTGCCCCTCCTGCCCCTCCTGCTCCTGCCCCTCCTCCTGCTCCTGCCCCTCCT
GCCCCTCCTGCCCCTCCTCCTGCTCCTGCCCCTCCTGCCCCTCCTCCTGCTCCTGCCCCTCCTCCTGCTC
CTGCCCCTCCTGCCCCTCCTGCCCCTCCTCCTGCTCCTGCCCCTCCTGCCCCTCCTCCTGCTCCTGCCCC
TCCTCCTGCTCCTGCCCCTCCTGCCCCTCCTGCCCCTCCTCCTGCTCCTGCCCCTCCTCCTGCTCCTGCC
CCTCCTGCCCCTCCTGCCCCTCCTGCCCCTCCTCCTGCTCCTGCCCCTCCTCCTGCTCCTGCCCCTCCTG
CTCCTGCCCCTCCCGCTCCTGCTCCTGCTCCTGTTCCACCGTGGGTCCCTTTGCAGCCAATGCAACTTGG
ACGTTTTTGGGGTCTCCGGACACCATCTCTATGTCTTGGCCCTGATCCTGAGCCGCCCGGGGCTCCTGGT
CTTCCGCCTCCTCGTCCTCGTCCTCTTCCCCGTCCTCGTCCATGGTTATCACCCCCTCTTCTTTGAGGTC
CACTGCCGCCGGAGCCTTCTGGTCCAGATGTGTCTCCCTTCTCTCCTAGGCCATTTCCAGGTCCTGTACC
TGGCCCCTCGTCAGACATGATTCACACTAAAAGAGATCAATAGACATCTTTATTAGACGACGCTCAGTGA
ATACAGGGAGTGCAGACTCCTGCCCCCTCCAACAGCCCCCCCACCCTCATCCCCTTCATGGTCGCTGTCA
GACAGATCCAGGTCTGAAAATTCCCCATCCTCCGAACCATCCTCGTCCTCATCACCAATTACTCGCAGCC
CGGAAAACTCCCGCTGAACATCCTCAAGATTTGCGTCCTGAGCCTCAAGCCAGGCCTCAAATTCCTCGTC
CCCCTTTTTGCTGGACGGTAGGGATGGGGATTCTCGGGACCCCTCCTCTTCCTCTTCAAGGTCACCAGAC
AGAGATGCTACTGGGGCAACGGAAGAAAAGCTGGGTGCGGCCTGTGAGGATCAGCTTATCGATGATAAGC
TGTCAAACATGAGAATTCTTGAAGACGAAAGGGCCTCGTGATACGCCTATTTTTATAGGTTAATGTCATG
ATAATAATGGTTTCTTAGACGTCAGGTGGCACTTTTCGGGGAAATGTGCGCGGAACCCCTATTTGTTTAT
TTTTCTAAATACATTCAAATATGTATCCGCTCATGAGACAATAACCCTGATAAATGCTTCAATAATATTG
AAAAAGGAAGAGTATGAGTATTCAACATTTCCGTGTCGCCCTTATTCCCTTTTTTGCGGCATTTTGCCTT
CCTGTTTTTGCTCACCCAGAAACGCTGGTGAAAGTAAAAGATGCTGAAGATCAGTTGGGTGCACGAGTGG
GTTACATCGAACTGGATCTCAACAGCGGTAAGATCCTTGAGAGTTTTCGCCCCGAAGAACGTTTTCCAAT
GATGAGCACTTTTAAAGTTCTGCTATGTGGCGCGGTATTATCCCGTGTTGACGCCGGGCAAGAGCAACTC
GGTCGCCGCATACACTATTCTCAGAATGACTTGGTTGAGTACTCACCAGTCACAGAAAAGCATCTTACGG
ATGGCATGACAGTAAGAGAATTATGCAGTGCTGCCATAACCATGAGTGATAACACTGCGGCCAACTTACT
TCTGACAACGATCGGAGGACCGAAGGAGCTAACCGCTTTTTTGCACAACATGGGGGATCATGTAACTCGC
CTTGATCGTTGGGAACCGGAGCTGAATGAAGCCATACCAAACGACGAGCGTGACACCACGATGCCTGCAG
CAATGGCAACAACGTTGCGCAAACTATTAACTGGCGAACTACTTACTCTAGCTTCCCGGCAACAATTAAT
AGACTGGATGGAGGCGGATAAAGTTGCAGGACCACTTCTGCGCTCGGCCCTTCCGGCTGGCTGGTTTATT
GCTGATAAATCTGGAGCCGGTGAGCGTGGGTCTCGCGGTATCATTGCAGCACTGGGGCCAGATGGTAAGC
CCTCCCGTATCGTAGTTATCTACACGACGGGGAGTCAGGCAACTATGGATGAACGAAATAGACAGATCGC
TGAGATAGGTGCCTCACTGATTAAGCATTGGTAACTGTCAGACCAAGTTTACTCATATATACTTTAGATT
GATTTAAAACTTCATTTTTAATTTAAAAGGATCTAGGTGAAGATCCTTTTTGATAATCTCATGACCAAAA
TCCCTTAACGTGAGTTTTCGTTCCACTGAGCGTCAGACCCCGTAGAAAAGATCAAAGGATCTTCTTGAGA
TCCTTTTTTTCTGCGCGTAATCTGCTGCTTGCAAACAAAAAAACCACCGCTACCAGCGGTGGTTTGTTTG
CCGGATCAAGAGCTACCAACTCTTTTTCCGAAGGTAACTGGCTTCAGCAGAGCGCAGATACCAAATACTG
TCCTTCTAGTGTAGCCGTAGTTAGGCCACCACTTCAAGAACTCTGTAGCACCGCCTACATACCTCGCTCT
GCTAATCCTGTTACCAGTGGCTGCTGCCAGTGGCGATAAGTCGTGTCTTACCGGGTTGGACTCAAGACGA
TAGTTACCGGATAAGGCGCAGCGGTCGGGCTGAACGGGGGGTTCGTGCACACAGCCCAGCTTGGAGCGAA
CGACCTACACCGAACTGAGATACCTACAGCGTGAGCTATGAGAAAGCGCCACGCTTCCCGAAGGGAGAAA
GGCGGACAGGTATCCGGTAAGCGGCAGGGTCGGAACAGGAGAGCGCACGAGGGAGCTTCCAGGGGGAAAC
GCCTGGTATCTTTATAGTCCTGTCGGGTTTCGCCACCTCTGACTTGAGCGTCGATTTTTGTGATGCTCGT
CAGGGGGGCGGAGCCTATGGAAAAACGCCAGCAACGCGGCCTTTTTACGGTTCCTGGCCTTTTGCTGCGC
CGCGTGCGGCTGCTGGAGATGGCGGACGCGATGGATATGTTCTGCCAAGGGTTGGTTTGCGCATTCACAG
TTCTCCGCAAGAATTGATTGGCTCCAATTCTTGGAGTGGTGAATCCGTTAGCGAGGTGCCGCCGGCTTCC
ATTCAGGTCGAGGTGGCCCGGCTCCATGCACCGCGACGCAACGCGGGGAGGCAGACAAGGTATAGGGCGG
CGCCTACAATCCATGCCAACCCGTTCCATGTGCTCGCCGAGGCGGCATAAATCGCCGTGACGATCAGCGG
TCCAGTGATCGAAGTTAGGCTGGTAAGAGCCGCGAGCGATCCTTGAAGCTGTCCCTGATGGTCGTCATCT
ACCTGCCTGGACAGCATGGCCTGCAACGCGGGCATCCCGATGCCGCCGGAAGCGAGAAGAATCATAATGG
GGAAGGCCATCCAGCCTCGCGTCGCGAACGCCAGCAAGACGTAGCCCAGCGCGTCGGCCGCCATGCCCTG
CTTCATCCCCGTGGCCCGTTGCTCGCGTTTGCTGGCGGTGTCCCCGGAAGAAATATATTTGCATGTCTTT
AGTTCTATGATGACACAAACCCCGCCCAGCGTCTTGTCATTGGCGAATTCGAACACGCAGATGCAGTCGG
GGCGGCGCGGTCCCAGGTCCACTTCGCATATTAAGGTGACGCGTGTGGCCTCGAACACCGAGCGACCCTG
CAGCGACCCGCTTAACAGCGTCAACAGCGTGCCGCAGATCCCGGGCAATGAGATATGAAAAAGCCTGAAC
TCACCGCGACGTCTGTCGAGAAGTTTCTGATCGAAAAGTTCGACAGCGTCTCCGACCTGATGCAGCTCTC
GGAGGGCGAAGAATCTCGTGCTTTCAGCTTCGATGTAGGAGGGCGTGGATATGTCCTGCGGGTAAATAGC
TGCGCCGATGGTTTCTACAAAGATCGTTATGTTTATCGGCACTTTGCATCGGCCGCGCTCCCGATTCCGG
AAGTGCTTGACATTGGGGAATTCAGCGAGAGCCTGACCTATTGCATCTCCCGCCGTGCACAGGGTGTCAC
GTTGCAAGACCTGCCTGAAACCGAACTGCCCGCTGTTCTGCAGCCGGTCGCGGAGGCCATGGATGCGATC
GCTGCGGCCGATCTTAGCCAGACGAGCGGGTTCGGCCCATTCGGACCGCAAGGAATCGGTCAATACACTA
CATGGCGTGATTTCATATGCGCGATTGCTGATCCCCATGTGTATCACTGGCAAACTGTGATGGACGACAC
CGTCAGTGCGTCCGTCGCGCAGGCTCTCGATGAGCTGATGCTTTGGGCCGAGGACTGCCCCGAAGTCCGG
CACCTCGTGCACGCGGATTTCGGCTCCAACAATGTCCTGACGGACAATGGCCGCATAACAGCGGTCATTG
ACTGGAGCGAGGCGATGTTCGGGGATTCCCAATACGAGGTCGCCAACATCTTCTTCTGGAGGCCGTGGTT
GGCTTGTATGGAGCAGCAGACGCGCTACTTCGAGCGGAGGCATCCGGAGCTTGCAGGATCGCCGCGGCTC
CGGGCGTATATGCTCCGCATTGGTCTTGACCAACTCTATCAGAGCTTGGTTGACGGCAATTTCGATGATG
CAGCTTGGGCGCAGGGTCGATGCGACGCAATCGTCCGATCCGGAGCCGGGACTGTCGGGCGTACACAAAT
CGCCCGCAGAAGCGCGGCCGTCTGGACCGATGGCTGTGTAGAAGTACTCGCCGATAGTGGAAACCGACGC
CCCAGCACTCGTCCGAGGGCAAAGGAATAGGGGAGATGGGGGAGGCTAACTGAAACACGGAAGGAGACAA
TACCGGAAGGAACCCGCGCTATGACGGCAATAAAAAGACAGAATAAAACGCACGGGTGTTGGGTCGTTTG
TTCATAAACGCGGGGTTCGGTCCCAGGGCTGGCACTCTGTCGATACCCCACCGAGACCCCATTGGGGCCA
ATACGCCCGCGTTTCTTCCTTTTCCCCACCCCACCCCCCAAGTTCGGGTGAAGGCCCAGGGCTCGCAGCC
AACGTCGGGGCGGCAGGCCCTGCCATAGCCACTGGCCCCGTGGGTTAGGGACGGGGTCCCCCATGGGGAA
TGGTTTATGGTTCGTGGGGGTTATTATTTTGGGCGTTGCGTGGGGTCTGGTCCACGACTGGACTGAGCAG
ACAGACCCATGGTTTTTGGATGGCCTGGGCATGGACCGCATGTACTGGCGCGACACGAACACCGGGCGTC
TGTGGCTGCCAAACACCCCCGACCCCCAAAAACCACCGCGCGGATTTCTGGCGTGCCAAGCTAGTCGACC
AATTCTCATGTTTGACAGCTTATCATCGCAGATCCGGGCAACGTTGTTGCATTGCTGCAGGCGCAGAACT
GGTAGGTATGGAAGATCTATACATTGAATCAATATTGGCAATTAGCCATATTAGTCATTGGTTATATAGC
ATAAATCAATATTGGCTATTGGCCATTGCATACGTTGTATCTATATCATAATATGTACATTTATATTGGC
TCATGTCCAATATGACCGCCATGTTGACATTGATTATTGACTAGTTATTAATAGTAATCAATTACGGGGT
CATTAGTTCATAGCCCATATATGGAGTTCCGCGTTACATAACTTACGGTAAATGGCCCGCCTGGCTGACC
GCCCAACGACCCCCGCCCATTGACGTCAATAATGACGTATGTTCCCATAGTAACGCCAATAGGGACTTTC
CATTGACGTCAATGGGTGGAGTATTTACGGTAAACTGCCCACTTGGCAGTACATCAAGTGTATCATATGC
CAAGTCCGCCCCCTATTGACGTCAATGACGGTAAATGGCCCGCCTGGCATTATGCCCAGTACATGACCTT
ACGGGACTTTCCTACTTGGCAGTACATCTACGTATTAGTCATCGCTATTACCATGGTGATGCGGTTTTGG
CAGTACACCAATGGGCGTGGATAGCGGTTTGACTCACGGGGATTTCCAAGTCTCCACCCCATTGACGTCA
ATGGGAGTTTGTTTTGGCACCAAAATCAACGGGACTTTCCAAAATGTCGTAATAACCCCGCCCCGTTGAC
GCAAATGGGCGGTAGGCGTGTACGGTGGGAGGTCTATATAAGCAGAGCTCGTTTAGTGAACCGTCAGATC
TCTAGAAGCTGGGTACCAGCTGCTAGCGCCACCATGAAGACCATCATCGCCCTGAGCTACATCTTCTGCC
TGGTGTTCGCCGACTACAAGGATGACGACGACGGCAGCCCCGGAGGAGCTGCTGAGAACTCGGACTTCTA
CCTGCCTGGGGATTACCTCCTGGGTGGCCTCTTCTCCCTCCATGCCAACATGAAGGGCATTGTTCACCTT
AACTTCCTGCAGGTGCCCATGTGCAAGGAGTATGAAGTGAAGGTGATAGGCTACAACCTCATGCAGGCCA
TGCGCTTTGCGGTGGAGGAGATCAACAATGACAGCAGCCTGCTGCCTGGTGTGCTGCTGGGCTATGAGAT
CGTGGATGTGTGCTACATCTCCAACAATGTCCAGCCGGTGCTCTACTTCCTGGCACACGAGGACAACCTC
CTTCCCATCCAAGAGGACTACAGTAACTACATTTCCCGTGTGGTGGCTGTCATTGGCCCTGACAACTCCG
AGTCTGTCATGACTGTGGCCAACTTCCTCTCCCTATTTCTCCTTCCACAGATCACCTACAGCGCCATCAG
CGATGAGCTGCGAGACAAGGTGCGCTTCCCGGCTTTGCTGCGTACCACACCCAGCGCCGACCACCACATC
GAGGCCATGGTGCAGCTTATGCTGCACTTCCGCTGGAACTGGATCATTGTGCTGGTGAGCAGCGACACCT
ATGGCCGCGACAATGGCCAGCTGCTTGGCGAGCGCGTGGCCCGGCGCGACATCTGCATCGCCTTCCAGGA
GACGCTGCCCACACTGCAGCCCAACCAGAACATGACGTCAGAGGAGCGCCAGCGCCTGGTGACCATTGTG
GACAAGCTGCAGCAGAGCACAGCGCGCGTCGTGGTCGTGTTCTCGCCCGACCTGACCCTGTACCACTTCT
TCAATGAGGTGCTGCGCCAGAACTTCACTGGCGCCGTGTGGATCGCCTCCGAGTCCTGGGCCATCGACCC
GGTCCTGCACAACCTCACGGAGCTGCGCCACTTGGGCACCTTCCTGGGCATCACCATCCAGAGCGTGCCC
ATCCCGGGCTTCAGTGAGTTCCGCGAGTGGGGCCCACAGGCTGGGCCGCCACCCCTCAGCAGGACCAGCC
AGAGCTATACCTGCAACCAGGAGTGCGACAACTGCCTGAACGCCACCTTGTCCTTCAACACCATTCTCAG
GCTCTCTGGGGAGCGTGTCGTCTACAGCGTGTACTCTGCGGTCTATGCTGTGGCCCATGCCCTGCACAGC
CTCCTCGGCTGTGACAAAAGCACCTGCACCAAGAGGGTGGTCTACCCCTGGCAGCTGCTTGAGGAGATCT
GGAAGGTCAACTTCACTCTCCTGGACCACCAAATCTTCTTCGACCCGCAAGGGGACGTGGCTCTGCACTT
GGAGATTGTCCAGTGGCAATGGGACCGGAGCCAGAATCCCTTCCAGAGCGTCGCCTCCTACTACCCCCTG
CAGCGACAGCTGAAGAACATCCAAGACATCTCCTGGCACACCATCAACAACACGATCCCTATGTCCATGT
GTTCCAAGAGGTGCCAGTCAGGGCAAAAGAAGAAGCCTGTGGGCATCCACGTCTGCTGCTTCGAGTGCAT
CGACTGCCTTCCCGGCACCTTCCTCAACCACACTGAAGATGAATATGAATGCCAGGCCTGCCCGAATAAC
GAGTGGTCCTACCAGAGTGAGACCTCCTGCTTCAAGCGGCAGCTGGTCTTCCTGGAATGGCATGAGGCAC
CCACCATCGCTGTGGCCCTGCTGGCCGCCCTGGGCTTCCTCAGCACCCTGGCCATCCTGGTGATATTCTG
GAGGCACTTCCAGACACCCATAGTTCGCTCGGCTGGGGGCCCCATGTGCTTCCTGATGCTGACACTGCTG
CTGGTGGCATACATGGTGGTCCCGGTGTACGTGGGGCCGCCCAAGGTCTCCACCTGCCTCTGCCGCCAGG
CCCTCTTTCCCCTCTGCTTCACAATCTGCATCTCCTGTATCGCCGTGCGTTCTTTCCAGATCGTCTGCGC
CTTCAAGATGGCCAGCCGCTTCCCACGCGCCTACAGCTACTGGGTCCGCTACCAGGGGCCCTACGTCTCT
ATGGCATTTATCACGGTACTCAAAATGGTCATTGTGGTAATTGGCATGCTGGCCACGGGCCTCAGTCCCA
CCACCCGTACTGACCCCGATGACCCCAAGATCACAATTGTCTCCTGTAATCCCAACTACCGCAACAGCCT
GCTGTTCAACACCAGCCTGGACCTGCTGCTCTCAGTGGTGGGTTTCAGCTTCGCCTACATGGGCAAAGAG
CTGCCCACCAACTACAACGAGGCCAAGTTCATCACCCTCAGCATGACCTTCTATTTCACCTCATCCGTCT
CCCTCTGCACCTTCATGTCTGCCTACAGCGGGGTGCTGGTCACCATCGTGGACCTCTTGGTCACTGTGCT
CAACCTCCTGGCCATCAGCCTGGGCTACTTCGGCCCCAAGTGCTACATGATCCTCTTCTACCCGGAGCGC
AACACGCCCGCCTACTTCAACAGCATGATCCAGGGCTACACCATGGGAGGGACTAGTGACTCGAG
Features (pLannotate 1.2.2; 20 found; start..end, strand, type, name):
     14..148     -  polyA_signal   SV40 poly(A) signal: SV40 polyadenylation signal
    171..253     -  CDS            large T antigen (fragment): large T antigen from SV40 (simian virus 40)
    256..296     +  CDS            rop (fragment): Rop protein, which maintains plasmids at low copy number; rop
    898..2687    -  rep_origin     oriP: Epstein-Barr virus oriP replication origin (Yates et al., 2000)
   2692..2910    -  CDS            gL (fragment): GL_EBVB9 - Experimental evidence at protein level: Swiss-Prot protein existence level 1. The heterodimer glycoprotein H-glycoprotein L is required for the fusion of viral and plasma membranes leading to virus entry into the host cell. Acts as a functional inhibitor of gH and maintains gH in an inhibited form. Upon binding to host integrins, gL dissociates from gH leading to activation of the viral fusion glycoproteins gB and gH. Fusion of EBV with B-lymphocytes requires the additional receptor- binding protein gp42, which forms a complex with gH/gL. The heterodimer gH/gL targets also host EPHA
   2993..4918    -  CDS            EBNA1: Epstein-Barr nuclear antigen 1, also known as EBNA-1 crucial for latent viral infection, and for episomal amplification of vectors containing the oriP origin (Okita et al., 2013)
   4956..5300    -  CDS            BRRF2_EBVB9 (fragment): Protein inferred from homology: Swiss-Prot protein existence level 3. From Epstein-Barr virus (strain B95-8) (HHV-4) (Human herpesvirus 4).
   5303..5326    -  promoter       tet promoter (fragment): E. coli promoter for tetracycline efflux protein gene
   5439..5543    +  promoter       AmpR promoter: bla
   5544..6404    +  CDS            AmpR: β-lactamase; bla; confers resistance to ampicillin, carbenicillin, and related antibiotics
   6575..7163    +  rep_origin     ori: high-copy-number ColE1/pMB1/pBR322/pUC origin of replication
   7353..7697    -  CDS            TcR (fragment): tetracycline efflux protein; tet; confers resistance to tetracycline
   7780..7925    +  promoter       HSV TK promoter: herpes simplex virus thymidine kinase promoter
   7965..8990    +  CDS            HygR: aminoglycoside phosphotransferase from E. coli; aph(4)-Ia; confers resistance to hygromycin
   9055..9103    +  polyA_signal   HSV TK poly(A) signal: herpes simplex virus thymidine kinase polyadenylation signal (Cole and Stacy, 1985)
   9303..9527    +  CDS            gH (fragment): GH_HHV11 - Experimental evidence at protein level: Swiss-Prot protein existence level 1. The heterodimer glycoprotein H-glycoprotein L is required for the fusion of viral and plasma membranes leading to virus entry into the host cell. Following initial binding to host receptor, membrane fusion is mediated by the fusion machinery composed of gB and the heterodimer gH/gL. May also be involved in the fusion between the virion envelope and the outer nuclear membrane during virion morphogenesis. From Human herpesvirus 1 (strain 17) (HHV-1) (Human herpes simplex virus 1).
   9756..10135   +  enhancer       CMV enhancer: human cytomegalovirus immediate early enhancer
  10137..10336   +  promoter       CMV promoter: human cytomegalovirus (CMV) immediate early promoter
  10441..10458   +  CDS            3xFLAG (fragment): three tandem FLAG® epitope tags, followed by an enterokinase cleavage site
  10481..12925   +  CDS            TAS1R2: TS1R2_PAPHA - Experimental evidence at transcript level: Swiss-Prot protein existence level 2. Putative taste receptor. TAS1R2/TAS1R3 recognizes diverse natural and synthetic sweeteners (By similarity). From Papio hamadryas (Hamadryas baboon).
