[The description below was written by a language model from this plasmid's Addgene catalogue record and pLannotate feature annotations shown in this document.]
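Description:
pCEP4-HA-Flag-natT1R2 FS1 is a mammalian expression plasmid built on the Invitrogen pCEP4 episomal backbone, carrying the human sweet taste receptor subunit T1R2 (TAS1R2), a class C GPCR. In bacteria it is maintained through a high-copy ColE1/pUC-type origin and selected with ampicillin via the β-lactamase gene. In mammalian cells, the Epstein-Barr virus oriP origin together with the plasmid-encoded EBNA1 protein allows the plasmid to replicate and persist extrachromosomally. A hygromycin resistance cassette, driven by the HSV thymidine kinase promoter and ended by the TK polyadenylation signal, permits selection of cells that keep it. Several short annotated fragments (tetracycline resistance, rop, EBV and HSV glycoprotein pieces, SV40 large T) are backbone remnants flanking these elements, not functional genes.

The expression cassette uses the CMV immediate-early enhancer and promoter and terminates at an SV40 polyadenylation signal. The insert, cloned between NheI and XhoI, replaces the first 21 residues of native T1R2 with the influenza hemagglutinin signal peptide followed by a FLAG epitope. This places the tag at the extracellular N-terminus of the mature receptor, where it can be used to detect the protein at the cell surface. The feature table picks up only a short match to a 3xFLAG entry, consistent with a single FLAG tag, and labels the receptor by homology to a baboon orthologue, although the catalogue gives the species as human. The "nat" in the name may denote the native coding sequence, but the record does not say so. The FS1 variant also carries a one-base-pair deletion at position 837, and the record calls it an expression-enhanced variant without explaining how the deletion has that effect. The associated work examined sweet taste receptor dimer architecture through co-trafficking of its subunits.
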