Addgene plasmid #113955: pCEP4-HA-Flag-natT1R2 FS1
Purpose: mammalian expression plasmid for FLAG-tagged human T1R2 with signal peptide of influenza hemagglutinin; expression-enhanced variant
Depositing lab: Erik Procko. Depositing organization: University of Illinois at Urbana-Champaign. Publication: Structural architecture of a dimeric class C GPCR based on co-trafficking of sweet taste receptor subunits. Park J, Selvam B, Sanematsu K, Shigemura N, Shukla D, Procko E. J Biol Chem. 2019 Feb 5. pii: RA118.006173. doi: 10.1074/jbc.RA118.006173. PubMed 30723160.
Backbone
  Vector backbone: pCEP4
  Backbone manufacturer: invitrogen
  Backbone size w/o insert (bp): 10393
  Vector type: Mammalian Expression
  Selectable markers: Hygromycin
Growth in bacteria
  Bacterial resistance: Ampicillin, 100 μg/mL
  Growth temperature: 37°C
  Growth strain: DH5alpha
  Copy number: High Copy
Gene/Insert
  Gene/Insert name: T1R2 (alt names: natT1R2; hT1R2)
  Species: H. sapiens (human)
  Insert size (bp): 2552
  Mutation: delete N-terminal 21 residues, one base pair deletion at position 837
  GenBank ID: NM_152232.2
  Entrez Gene: TAS1R2 (a.k.a. GPR71, T1R2, TR2)
  Promoter: cmv
  Tag / fusion protein: Signal/leader sequence from influenza hemagglutinin (HA) (N terminal on insert); FLAG (N terminal on insert)
  Cloning method: Restriction Enzyme; 5′ cloning site NheI (not destroyed); 3′ cloning site XhoI (not destroyed)
  Sequencing primers: 5′ CMV_fwd; 3′ EBV_rev
Terms and licenses: Academic/Nonprofit Terms; Industry Terms: Not Available to Industry
How to cite: pCEP4-HA-Flag-natT1R2 FS1 was a gift from Erik Procko (Addgene plasmid # 113955 ; http://n2t.net/addgene:113955 ; RRID:Addgene_113955)
