>Addgene plasmid #113955 | pCEP4-HA-Flag-natT1R2 FS1 | addgene partial sequence | sequence record 224193 | Addgene Partial NGS Result
GCCCTGCTTCATCCCCGTGGCCCGTTGCTCGCGTTTGCTGGCGGTGTCCCCGGAAGAAATATATTTGCAT
GTCTTTAGTTCTATGATGACACAAACCCCGCCCAGCGTCTTGTCATTGGCGAATTCGAACACGCAGATGC
AGTCGGGGCGGCGCGGTCCGAGGTCCACTTCGCATATTAAGGTGACGCGTGTGGCCTCGAACACCGAGCG
ACCCTGCAGCGACCCGCTTAACAGCGTCAACAGCGTGCCGCAGATCCCGGGGGGCAATGAGATATGAAAA
AGCCTGAACTCACCGCGACGTCTGTCGAGAAGTTTCTGATCGAAAAGTTCGACAGCGTCTCCGACCTGAT
GCAGCTCTCGGAGGGCGAAGAATCTCGTGCTTTCAGCTTCGATGTAGGAGGGCGTGGATATGTCCTGCGG
GTAAATAGCTGCGCCGATGGTTTCTACAAAGATCGTTATGTTTATCGGCACTTTGCATCGGCCGCGCTCC
CGATTCCGGAAGTGCTTGACATTGGGGAATTCAGCGAGAGCCTGACCTATTGCATCTCCCGCCGTGCACA
GGGTGTCACGTTGCAAGACCTGCCTGAAACCGAACTGCCCGCTGTTCTGCAGCCGGTCGCGGAGGCCATG
GATGCGATCGCTGCGGCCGATCTTAGCCAGACGAGCGGGTTCGGCCCATTCGGACCGCAAGGAATCGGTC
AATACACTACATGGCGTGATTTCATATGCGCGATTGCTGATCCCCATGTGTATCACTGGCAAACTGTGAT
GGACGACACCGTCAGTGCGTCCGTCGCGCAGGCTCTCGATGAGCTGATGCTTTGGGCCGAGGACTGCCCC
GAAGTCCGGCACCTCGTGCACGCGGATTTCGGCTCCAACAATGTCCTGACGGACAATGGCCGCATAACAG
CGGTCATTGACTGGAGCGAGGCGATGTTCGGGGATTCCCAATACGAGGTCGCCAACATCTTCTTCTGGAG
GCCGTGGTTGGCTTGTATGGAGCAGCAGACGCGCTACTTCGAGCGGAGGCATCCGGAGCTTGCAGGATCG
CCGCGGCTCCGGGCGTATATGCTCCGCATTGGTCTTGACCAACTCTATCAGAGCTTGGTTGACGGCAATT
TCGATGATGCAGCTTGGGCGCAGGGTCGATGCGACGCAATCGTCCGATCCGGAGCCGGGACTGTCGGGCG
TACACAAATCGCCCGCAGAAGCGCGGCCGTCTGGACCGATGGCTGTGTAGAAGTACTCGCCGATAGTGGA
AACCGACGCCCCAGCACTCGTCCGGATCGGGAGATGGGGGAGGCTAACTGAAACACGGAAGGAGACAATA
CCGGAAGGAACCCGCGCTATGACGGCAATAAAAAGACAGAATAAAACGCACGGGTGTTGGGTCGTTTGTT
CATAAACGCGGGGTTCGGTCCCAGGGCTGGCACTCTGTCGATACCCCACCGAGACCCCATTGGGGCCAAT
ACGCCCGCGTTTCTTCCTTTTCCCCACCCCACCCCCCAAGTTCGGGTGAAGGCCCAGGGCTCGCAGCCAA
CGTCGGGGCGGCAGGCCCTGCCATAGCCACTGGCCCCGTGGGTTAGGGACGGGGTCCCCCATGGGGAATG
GTTTATGGTTCGTGGGGGTTATTATTTTGGGCGTTGCGTGGGGTCAGGTCCACGACTGGACTGAGCAGAC
AGACCCATGGTTTTTGGATGGCCTGGGCATGGACCGCATGTACTGGCGCGACACGAACACCGGGCGTCTG
TGGCTGCCAAACACCCCCGACCCCCAAAAACCACCGCGCGGATTTCTGGCGTGCCAAGCTAGTCGACCAA
TTCTCATGTTTGACAGCTTATCATCGCAGATCCGGGCAACGTTGTTGCCATTGCTGCAGGCGCAGAACTG
GTAGGTATGGAAGATCTATACATTGAATCAATATTGGCAATTAGCCATATTAGTCATTGGTTATATAGCA
TAAATCAATATTGGCTATTGGCCATTGCATACGTTGTATCTATATCATAATATGTACATTTATATTGGCT
CATGTCCAATATGACCGCCATGTTGACATTGATTATTGACTAGTTATTAATAGTAATCAATTACGGGGTC
ATTAGTTCATAGCCCATATATGGAGTTCCGCGTTACATAACTTACGGTAAATGGCCCGCCTGGCTGACCG
CCCAACGACCCCCGCCCATTGACGTCAATAATGACGTATGTTCCCATAGTAACGCCAATAGGGACTTTCC
ATTGACGTCAATGGGTGGAGTATTTACGGTAAACTGCCCACTTGGCAGTACATCAAGTGTATCATATGCC
AAGTCCGCCCCCTATTGACGTCAATGACGGTAAATGGCCCGCCTGGCATTATGCCCAGTACATGACCTTA
CGGGACTTTCCTACTTGGCAGTACATCTACGTATTAGTCATCGCTATTACCATGGTGATGCGGTTTTGGC
AGTACACCAATGGGCGTGGATAGCGGTTTGACTCACGGGGATTTCCAAGTCTCCACCCCATTGACGTCAA
TGGGAGTTTGTTTTGGCACCAAAATCAACGGGACTTTCCAAAATGTCGTAATAACCCCGCCCCGTTGACG
CAAATGGGCGGTAGGCGTGTACGGTGGGAGGTCTATATAAGCAGAGCTCGTTTAGTGAACCGTCAGATCT
CTAGAAGCTGGGTACCAGCTGCTAGCGCCACCATGAAGACCATCATCGCCCTGAGCTACATCTTCTGCCT
GGTGTTCGCCGACTACAAGGATGACGACGACGGCAGCCCCGGAGGAGCTGCTGAGAACTCGGACTTCTAC
CTGCCTGGGGATTACCTCCTGGGTGGCCTCTTCTCCCTCCATGCCAACATGAAGGGCATTGTTCACCTTA
ACTTCCTGCAGGTGCCCATGTGCAAGGAGTATGAAGTGAAGGTGATAGGCTACAACCTCATGCAGGCCAT
GCGCTTTGCGGTGGAGGAGATCAACAATGACAGCAGCCTGCTGCCTGGTGTGCTGCTGGGCTATGAGATC
GTGGATGTGTGCTACATCTCCAACAATGTCCAGCCGGTGCTCTACTTCCTGGCACACGAGGACAACCTCC
TTCCCATCCAAGAGGACTACAGTAACTACATTTCCCGTGTGGTGGCTGTCATTGGCCCTGACAACTCCGA
GTCTGTCATGACTGTGGCCAACTTCCTCTCCCTATTTCTCCTTCCACAGATCACCTACAGCGCCATCAGC
GATGAGCTGCGAGACAAGGTGCGCTTCCCGGCTTTGCTGCGTACCACACCCAGCGCCGACCACCACATCG
AGGCCATGGTGCAGCTTATGCTGCACTTCCGCTGGAACTGGATCATTGTGCTGGTGAGCAGCGACACCTA
TGGCCGCGACAATGGCCAGCTGCTTGGCGAGCGCGTGGCCCGGCGCGACATCTGCATCGCCTTCCAGGAG
ACGCTGCCCACACTGCAGCCCAACCAGAACATGACGTCAGAGGAGCGCCAGCGCCTGGTGACCATTGTGG
ACAAGCTGCAGCAGAGCACAGCGCGCGTCGTGGTCGTGTTCTCGCCCGACCTGACCCTGTACCACTTCTT
CAATGAGGTGCTGCGCCAGAACTTCACTGGCGCCGTGTGGATCGCCTCCGAGTCCTGGGCCATCGACCCG
GTCCTGCACAACCTCACGGAGCTGCGCCACTTGGGCACCTTCCTGGGCATCACCATCCAGAGCGTGCCCA
TCCCGGGCTTCAGTGAGTTCCGCGAGTGGGGCCCACAGGCTGGGCCGCCACCCCTCAGCAGGACCAGCCA
GAGCTATACCTGCAACCAGGAGTGCGACAACTGCCTGAACGCCACCTTGTCCTTCAACACCATTCTCAGG
CTCTCTGGGGAGCGTGTCGTCTACAGCGTGTACTCTGCGGTCTATGCTGTGGCCCATGCCCTGCACAGCC
TCCTCGGCTGTGACAAAAGCACCTGCACCAAGAGGGTGGTCTACCCCTGGCAGCTGCTTGAGGAGATCTG
GAAGGTCAACTTCACTCTCCTGGACCACCAAATCTTCTTCGACCCGCAAGGGGACGTGGCTCTGCACTTG
GAGATTGTCCAGTGGCAATGGGACCGGAGCCAGAATCCCTTCCAGAGCGTCGCCTCCTACTACCCCCTGC
AGCGACAGCTGAAGAACATCCAAGACATCTCCTGGCACACCATCAACAACACGATCCCTATGTCCATGTG
TTCCAAGAGGTGCCAGTCAGGGCAAAAGAAGAAGCCTGTGGGCATCCACGTCTGCTGCTTCGAGTGCATC
GACTGCCTTCCCGGCACCTTCCTCAACCACACTGAAGATGAATATGAATGCCAGGCCTGCCCGAATAACG
AGTGGTCCTACCAGAGTGAGACCTCCTGCTTCAAGCGGCAGCTGGTCTTCCTGGAATGGCATGAGGCACC
CACCATCGCTGTGGCCCTGCTGGCCGCCCTGGGCTTCCTCAGCACCCTGGCCATCCTGGTGATATTCTGG
AGGCACTTCCAGACACCCATAGTTCGCTCGGCTGGGGGCCCCATGTGCTTCCTGATGCTGACACTGCTGC
TGGTGGCATACATGGTGGTCCCGGTGTACGTGGGGCCGCCCAAGGTCTCCACCTGCCTCTGCCGCCAGGC
CCTCTTTCCCCTCTGCTTCACAATCTGCATCTCCTGTATCGCCGTGCGTTCTTTCCAGATCGTCTGCGCC
TTCAAGATGGCCAGCCGCTTCCCACGCGCCTACAGCTACTGGGTCCGCTACCAGGGGCCCTACGTCTCTA
TGGCATTTATCACGGTACTCAAAATGGTCATTGTGGTAATTGGCATGCTGGCCACGGGCCTCAGTCCCAC
CACCCGTACTGACCCCGATGACCCCAAGATCACAATTGTCTCCTGTAATCCCAACTACCGCAACAGCCTG
CTGTTCAACACCAGCCTGGACCTGCTGCTCTCAGTGGTGGGTTTCAGCTTCGCCTACATGGGCAAAGAGC
TGCCCACCAACTACAACGAGGCCAAGTTCATCACCCTCAGCATGACCTTCTATTTCACCTCATCCGTCTC
CCTCTGCACCTTCATGTCTGCCTACAGCGGGGTGCTGGTCACCATCGTGGACCTCTTGGTCACTGTGCTC
AACCTCCTGGCCATCAGCCTGGGCTACTTCGGCCCCAAGTGCTACATGATCCTCTTCTACCCGGAGCGCA
ACACGCCCGCCTACTTCAACAGCATGATCCAGGGCTACACCATGGGAGGGACTAGTGACTCGAGGCCGGC
AAGGCCGGATCCAGACATGATAAGATACATTGATGAGTTTGGACAAACCACAACTAGAATGCAGTGAAAA
AAATGCTTTATTTGTGAAATTTGTGATGCTATTGCTTTATTTGTAACCATTATAAGCTGCAATAAACAAG
TTAACAACAACAATTGCATTCATTTTATGTTTCAGGTTCAGGGGGAGGTGTGGGAGGTTTTTTAAAGCAA
GTAAAACCTCTACAAATGTGGTATGGCTGATTATGATCCGGCTGCCTCGCGCGTTTCGGTGATGACGGTG
AAAACCTCTGACACATGCAGCTCCCGGAGACGGTCACAGCTTGTCTGTAAGCGGATGCCGGGAGCAGACA
AGCCCGTCAGGGCGCGTCAGCGGGTGTTGGCGGGTGTCGGGGCGCAGCCATGA
